>Addgene plasmid #206284 | pDL23_Cas9-His Δcys E945C | addgene full sequence | sequence record 408074 | Addgene NGS Result
TTGAGATCCTTTTTTTCTGCGCGTAATCTGCTGCTTGCAAACAAAAAAACCACCGCTACCAGCGGTGGTT
TGTTTGCCGGATCAAGAGCTACCAACTCTTTTTCCGAAGGTAACTGGCTTCAGCAGAGCGCAGATACCAA
ATACTGTCCTTCTAGTGTAGCCGTAGTTAGGCCACCACTTCAAGAACTCTGTAGCACCGCCTACATACCT
CGCTCTGCTAATCCTGTTACCAGTGGCTGCTGCCAGTGGCGATAAGTCGTGTCTTACCGGGTTGGACTCA
AGACGATAGTTACCGGATAAGGCGCAGCGGTCGGGCTGAACGGGGGGTTCGTGCACACAGCCCAGCTTGG
AGCGAACGACCTACACCGAACTGAGATACCTACAGCGTGAGCTATGAGAAAGCGCCACGCTTCCCGAAGG
GAGAAAGGCGGACAGGTATCCGGTAAGCGGCAGGGTCGGAACAGGAGAGCGCACGAGGGAGCTTCCAGGG
GGAAACGCCTGGTATCTTTATAGTCCTGTCGGGTTTCGCCACCTCTGACTTGAGCGTCGATTTTTGTGAT
GCTCGTCAGGGGGGCGGAGCCTATGGAAAAACGCCAGCAACGCGGCCTTTTTACGGTTCCTGGCCTTTTG
CTGGCCTTTTGCTCACATGTTCTTTCCTGCGTTATCCCCTGATTCTGTGGATAACCGTATTACCGCCTTT
GAGTGAGCTGATACCGCTCGCCGCAGCCGAACGACCGAGCGCAGCGAGTCAGTGAGCGAGGAAGCGGAAG
AGCGCCTGATGCGGTATTTTCTCCTTACGCATCTGTGCGGTATTTCACACCGCAATGGTGCACTCTCAGT
ACAATCTGCTCTGATGCCGCATAGTTAAGCCAGTATACACTCCGCTATCGCTACGTGACTGGGTCATGGC
TGCGCCCCGACACCCGCCAACACCCGCTGACGCGCCCTGACGGGCTTGTCTGCTCCCGGCATCCGCTTAC
AGACAAGCTGTGACCGTCTCCGGGAGCTGCATGTGTCAGAGGTTTTCACCGTCATCACCGAAACGCGCGA
GGCAGCTGCGGTAAAGCTCATCAGCGTGGTCGTGAAGCGATTCACAGATGTCTGCCTGTTCATCCGCGTC
CAGCTCGTTGAGTTTCTCCAGAAGCGTTAATGTCTGGCTTCTGATAAAGCGGGCCATGTTAAGGGCGGTT
TTTTCCTGTTTGGTCACTGATGCCTCCGTGTAAGGGGGATTTCTGTTCATGGGGGTAATGATACCGATGA
AACGAGAGAGGATGCTCACGATACGGGTTACTGATGATGAACATGCCCGGTTACTGGAACGTTGTGAGGG
TAAACAACTGGCGGTATGGATGCGGCGGGACCAGAGAAAAATCACTCAGGGTCAATGCCAGCGCTTCGTT
AATACAGATGTAGGTGTTCCACAGGGTAGCCAGCAGCATCCTGCGATGCAGATCCGGAACATAATGGTGC
AGGGCGCTGACTTCCGCGTTTCCAGACTTTACGAAACACGGAAACCGAAGACCATTCATGTTGTTGCTCA
GGTCGCAGACGTTTTGCAGCAGCAGTCGCTTCACGTTCGCTCGCGTATCGGTGATTCATTCTGCTAACCA
GTAAGGCAACCCCGCCAGCCTAGCCGGGTCCTCAACGACAGGAGCACGATCATGCGCACCCGTGGGGCCG
CCATGCCGGCGATAATGGCCTGCTTCTCGCCGAAACGTTTGGTGGCGGGACCAGTGACGAAGGCTTGAGC
GAGGGCGTGCAAGATTCCGAATACCGCAAGCGACAGGCCGATCATCGTCGCGCTCCAGCGAAAGCGGTCC
TCGCCGAAAATGACCCAGAGCGCTGCCGGCACCTGTCCTACGAGTTGCATGATAAAGAAGACAGTCATAA
GTGCGGCGACGATAGTCATGCCCCGCGCCCACCGGAAGGAGCTGACTGGGTTGAAGGCTCTCAAGGGCAT
CGGTCGAGATCCCGGTGCCTAATGAGTGAGCTAACTTACATTAATTGCGTTGCGCTCACTGCCCGCTTTC
CAGTCGGGAAACCTGTCGTGCCAGCTGCATTAATGAATCGGCCAACGCGCGGGGAGAGGCGGTTTGCGTA
TTGGGCGCCAGGGTGGTTTTTCTTTTCACCAGTGAGACGGGCAACAGCTGATTGCCCTTCACCGCCTGGC
CCTGAGAGAGTTGCAGCAAGCGGTCCACGCTGGTTTGCCCCAGCAGGCGAAAATCCTGTTTGATGGTGGT
TAACGGCGGGATATAACATGAGCTGTCTTCGGTATCGTCGTATCCCACTACCGAGATATCCGCACCAACG
CGCAGCCCGGACTCGGTAATGGCGCGCATTGCGCCCAGCGCCATCTGATCGTTGGCAACCAGCATCGCAG
TGGGAACGATGCCCTCATTCAGCATTTGCATGGTTTGTTGAAAACCGGACATGGCACTCCAGTCGCCTTC
CCGTTCCGCTATCGGCTGAATTTGATTGCGAGTGAGATATTTATGCCAGCCAGCCAGACGCAGACGCGCC
GAGACAGAACTTAATGGGCCCGCTAACAGCGCGATTTGCTGGTGACCCAATGCGACCAGATGCTCCACGC
CCAGTCGCGTACCGTCTTCATGGGAGAAAATAATACTGTTGATGGGTGTCTGGTCAGAGACATCAAGAAA
TAACGCCGGAACATTAGTGCAGGCAGCTTCCACAGCAATGGCATCCTGGTCATCCAGCGGATAGTTAATG
ATCAGCCCACTGACGCGTTGCGCGAGAAGATTGTGCACCGCCGCTTTACAGGCTTCGACGCCGCTTCGTT
CTACCATCGACACCACCACGCTGGCACCCAGTTGATCGGCGCGAGATTTAATCGCCGCGACAATTTGCGA
CGGCGCGTGCAGGGCCAGACTGGAGGTGGCAACGCCAATCAGCAACGACTGTTTGCCCGCCAGTTGTTGT
GCCACGCGGTTGGGAATGTAATTCAGCTCCGCCATCGCCGCTTCCACTTTTTCCCGCGTTTTCGCAGAAA
CGTGGCTGGCCTGGTTCACCACGCGGGAAACGGTCTGATAAGAGACACCGGCATACTCTGCGACATCGTA
TAACGTTACTGGTTTCACATTCACCACCCTGAATTGACTCTCTTCCGGGCGCTATCATGCCATACCGCGA
AAGGTTTTGCGCCATTCGATGGTGTCCGGGATCTCGACGCTCTCCCTTATGCGACTCCTGCATTAGGAAG
CAGCCCAGTAGTAGGTTGAGGCCGTTGAGCACCGCCGCCGCAAGGAATGGTGCATGCAAGGAGATGGCGC
CCAACAGTCCCCCGGCCACGGGGCCTGCCACCATACCCACGCCGAAACAAGCGCTCATGAGCCCGAAGTG
GCGAGCCCGATCTTCCCCATCGGTGATGTCGGCGATATAGGCGCCAGCAACCGCACCTGTGGCGCCGGTG
ATGCCGGCCACGATGCGTCCGGCGTAGAGGATCGAGATCTCGATCCCGCGAAATTAATACGACTCACTAT
AGGGGAATTGTGAGCGGATAACAATTCCCCTCTAGAAATAATTTTGTTTAACTTTAAGAAGGAGATATAC
CATGGGGTTTATGCCCAAGAAGAAGAGGAAGGTGATGGATAAGAAATACTCAATAGGCTTAGATATCGGC
ACAAATAGCGTCGGATGGGCGGTGATCACTGATGAATATAAGGTTCCGTCTAAAAAGTTCAAGGTTCTGG
GAAATACAGACCGCCACAGTATCAAAAAAAATCTTATAGGGGCTCTTTTATTTGACAGTGGAGAGACAGC
GGAAGCGACTCGTCTCAAACGGACAGCTCGTAGAAGGTATACACGTCGGAAGAATCGTATTAGCTATCTA
CAGGAGATTTTTTCAAATGAGATGGCGAAAGTAGATGATAGTTTCTTTCATCGACTTGAAGAGTCTTTTT
TGGTGGAAGAAGACAAGAAGCATGAACGTCATCCTATTTTTGGAAATATAGTAGATGAAGTTGCTTATCA
TGAGAAATATCCAACTATCTATCATCTGCGAAAAAAATTGGTAGATTCTACTGATAAAGCGGATTTGCGC
TTAATCTATTTGGCCTTAGCGCATATGATTAAGTTTCGTGGTCATTTTTTGATTGAGGGAGATTTAAATC
CTGATAATAGTGATGTGGACAAACTATTTATCCAGTTGGTACAAACCTACAATCAATTATTTGAAGAAAA
CCCTATTAACGCAAGTGGAGTAGATGCTAAAGCGATTCTTTCTGCACGATTGAGTAAATCAAGACGATTA
GAAAATCTCATTGCTCAGCTCCCCGGTGAGAAGAAAAATGGCTTATTTGGGAATCTCATTGCTTTGTCAT
TGGGTTTGACCCCTAATTTTAAATCAAATTTTGATTTGGCAGAAGATGCTAAATTACAGCTTTCAAAAGA
TACTTACGATGATGATTTAGATAATTTATTGGCGCAAATTGGAGATCAATATGCTGATTTGTTTTTGGCA
GCTAAGAATTTATCAGATGCTATTTTACTTTCAGATATCCTAAGAGTAAATACTGAAATAACTAAGGCTC
CCCTATCAGCTTCAATGATTAAACGCTACGATGAACATCATCAAGACTTGACTCTTTTAAAAGCTTTAGT
TCGACAACAACTTCCAGAAAAGTATAAAGAAATCTTTTTTGATCAATCAAAAAACGGATATGCAGGTTAT
ATTGATGGGGGAGCTAGCCAAGAAGAATTTTATAAATTTATCAAACCAATTTTAGAAAAAATGGATGGTA
CTGAGGAATTATTGGTGAAACTAAATCGTGAAGATTTGCTGCGCAAGCAACGGACCTTTGACAACGGCTC
TATTCCCCATCAAATTCACTTGGGTGAGCTGCATGCTATTTTGAGAAGACAAGAAGACTTTTATCCATTT
TTAAAAGACAATCGTGAGAAGATTGAAAAAATCTTGACTTTTCGAATTCCTTATTATGTTGGTCCATTGG
CGCGTGGCAATAGTCGTTTTGCATGGATGACTCGGAAGTCTGAAGAAACAATTACCCCATGGAATTTTGA
AGAAGTTGTCGATAAAGGTGCTTCAGCTCAATCATTTATTGAACGCATGACAAACTTTGATAAAAATCTT
CCAAATGAAAAAGTACTACCAAAACATAGTTTGCTTTATGAGTATTTTACGGTTTATAACGAATTGACAA
AGGTCAAATATGTTACTGAAGGAATGCGAAAACCAGCATTTCTTTCAGGTGAACAGAAGAAAGCCATTGT
TGATTTACTCTTCAAAACAAATCGAAAAGTAACCGTTAAGCAATTAAAAGAAGATTATTTCAAAAAAATA
GAAAGCTTTGATAGTGTTGAAATTTCAGGAGTTGAAGATAGATTTAATGCTTCATTAGGTACCTACCATG
ATTTGCTAAAAATTATTAAAGATAAAGATTTTTTGGATAATGAAGAAAATGAAGATATCTTAGAGGATAT
TGTTTTAACATTGACCTTATTTGAAGATAGGGAGATGATTGAGGAAAGACTTAAAACATATGCTCACCTC
TTTGATGATAAGGTGATGAAACAGCTTAAACGTCGCCGTTATACTGGTTGGGGACGTTTGTCTCGAAAAT
TGATTAATGGTATTAGGGATAAGCAATCTGGCAAAACAATATTAGATTTTTTGAAATCAGATGGTTTTGC
CAATCGCAATTTTATGCAGCTGATCCATGATGATAGTTTGACATTTAAAGAAGACATTCAAAAAGCACAA
GTGTCTGGACAAGGCGATAGTTTACATGAACATATTGCAAATTTAGCTGGTAGCCCTGCTATTAAAAAAG
GTATTTTACAGACTGTAAAAGTTGTTGATGAATTGGTCAAAGTAATGGGGCGGCATAAGCCAGAAAATAT
CGTTATTGAAATGGCACGTGAAAATCAGACAACTCAAAAGGGCCAGAAAAATTCGCGAGAGCGTATGAAA
CGAATCGAAGAAGGTATCAAAGAATTAGGAAGTCAGATTCTTAAAGAGCATCCTGTTGAAAATACTCAAT
TGCAAAATGAAAAGCTCTATCTCTATTATCTCCAAAATGGAAGAGACATGTATGTGGACCAAGAATTAGA
TATTAATCGTTTAAGTGATTATGATGTCGATCACATTGTTCCACAAAGTTTCCTTAAAGACGATTCAATA
GACAATAAGGTCTTAACGCGTTCTGATAAAAATCGTGGTAAATCGGATAACGTTCCAAGTGAAGAAGTAG
TCAAAAAGATGAAAAACTATTGGAGACAACTTCTAAACGCCAAGTTAATCACTCAACGTAAGTTTGATAA
TTTAACGAAAGCTGAACGTGGAGGTTTGAGTGAACTTGATAAAGCTGGTTTTATCAAACGCCAATTGGTT
GAAACTCGCCAAATCACTAAGCATGTGGCACAAATTTTGGATAGTCGCATGAATACTAAATACGATTGCA
ATGATAAACTTATTCGAGAGGTTAAAGTGATTACCTTAAAATCTAAATTAGTTTCTGACTTCCGAAAAGA
TTTCCAATTCTATAAAGTACGTGAGATTAACAATTACCATCATGCCCATGATGCGTATCTAAATGCCGTC
GTTGGAACTGCTTTGATTAAGAAATATCCAAAACTTGAATCGGAGTTTGTCTATGGTGATTATAAAGTTT
ATGATGTTCGTAAAATGATTGCTAAGTCTGAGCAAGAAATAGGCAAAGCAACCGCAAAATATTTCTTTTA
CTCTAATATCATGAACTTCTTCAAAACAGAAATTACACTTGCAAATGGAGAGATTCGCAAACGCCCTCTA
ATCGAAACTAATGGGGAAACTGGAGAAATTGTCTGGGATAAAGGGCGAGATTTTGCCACAGTGCGCAAAG
TATTGTCCATGCCCCAAGTCAATATTGTCAAGAAAACAGAAGTACAGACAGGCGGATTCTCCAAGGAGTC
AATTTTACCAAAAAGAAATTCGGACAAGCTTATTGCTCGTAAAAAAGACTGGGATCCAAAAAAATATGGT
GGTTTTGATAGTCCAACGGTAGCTTATTCAGTCCTAGTGGTTGCTAAGGTGGAAAAAGGGAAATCGAAGA
AGTTAAAATCCGTTAAAGAGTTACTAGGGATCACAATTATGGAAAGAAGTTCCTTTGAAAAAAATCCGAT
TGACTTTTTAGAAGCTAAAGGATATAAGGAAGTTAAAAAAGACTTAATCATTAAACTACCTAAATATAGT
CTTTTTGAGTTAGAAAACGGTCGTAAACGGATGCTGGCTAGTGCCGGAGAATTACAAAAAGGAAATGAGC
TGGCTCTGCCAAGCAAATATGTGAATTTTTTATATTTAGCTAGTCATTATGAAAAGTTGAAGGGTAGTCC
AGAAGATAACGAACAAAAACAATTGTTTGTGGAGCAGCATAAGCATTATTTAGATGAGATTATTGAGCAA
ATCAGTGAATTTTCTAAGCGTGTTATTTTAGCAGATGCCAATTTAGATAAAGTTCTTAGTGCATATAACA
AACATAGAGACAAACCAATACGTGAACAAGCAGAAAATATTATTCATTTATTTACGTTGACGAATCTTGG
AGCTCCCGCTGCTTTTAAATATTTTGATACAACAATTGATCGTAAACGATATACGTCTACAAAAGAAGTT
TTAGATGCCACTCTTATCCATCAATCCATCACTGGTCTTTATGAAACACGCATTGATTTGAGTCAGCTAG
GAGGTGACCCCAAGAAGAAGAGGAAGGTGCTCGAGCACCACCACCACCACCACTGAGATCCGGCTGCTAA
CAAAGCCCGAAAGGAAGCTGAGTTGGCTGCTGCCACCGCTGAGCAATAACTAGCATAACCCCTTGGGGCC
TCTAAACGGGTCTTGAGGGGTTTTTTGCTGAAAGGAGGAACTATATCCGGATTGGCGAATGGG
[124 nt withheld, positions 7904-8027]
C
[91 nt withheld, positions 8029-8119]
A
[49 nt withheld, positions 8121-8169]
CCTTTGACGTTGGAGTCCACGTTCTTT
[37 nt withheld, positions 8197-8233]
ACCCTATCTCGGTCTATTCTTTTGATTTATAAGGGATTTTGCCGATTTCGGCCTATTGGTTAAAAAATGA
GCTGATTTAACAAAAATTTAACGCGAATTTTAACAAAATATTAACGCTTACAATTTAGGTGGCACTTTTC
GGGGAAATGTGCGCGGAACCCCTATTTGTTTATTTTTCTAAATACATTCAAATATGTATCCGCTCATGAA
TTAATTCTTAGAAAAACTCATCGAGCATCAAATGAAACTGCAATTTATTCATATCAGGATTATCAATACC
ATATTTTTGAAAAAGCCGTTTCTGTAATGAAGGAGAAAACTCACCGAGGCAGTTCCATAGGATGGCAAGA
TCCTGGTATCGGTCTGCGATTCCGACTCGTCCAACATCAATACAACCTATTAATTTCCCCTCGTCAAAAA
TAAGGTTATCAAGTGAGAAATCACCATGAGTGACGACTGAATCCGGTGAGAATGGCAAAAGTTTATGCAT
TTCTTTCCAGACTTGTTCAACAGGCCAGCCATTACGCTCGTCATCAAAATCACTCGCATCAACCAAACCG
TTATTCATTCGTGATTGCGCCTGAGCGAGACGAAATACGCGATCGCTGTTAAAAGGACAATTACAAACAG
GAATCGAATGCAACCGGCGCAGGAACACTGCCAGCGCATCAACAATATTTTCACCTGAATCAGGATATTC
TTCTAATACCTGGAATGCTGTTTTCCCGGGGATCGCAGTGGTGAGTAACCATGCATCATCAGGAGTACGG
ATAAAATGCTTGATGGTCGGAAGAGGCATAAATTCCGTCAGCCAGTTTAGTCTGACCATCTCATCTGTAA
CATCATTGGCAACGCTACCTTTGCCATGTTTCAGAAACAACTCTGGCGCATCGGGCTTCCCATACAATCG
ATAGATTGTCGCACCTGATTGCCCGACATTATCGCGAGCCCATTTATACCCATATAAATCAGCATCCATG
TTGGAATTTAATCGCGGCCTAGAGCAAGACGTTTCCCGTTGAATATGGCTCATAACACCCCTTGTATTAC
TGTTTATGTAAGCAGACAGTTTTATTGTTCATGACCAAAATCCCTTAACGTGAGTTTTCGTTCCACTGAG
CGTCAGACCCCGTAGAAAAGATCAAAGGATCTTC
Features (pLannotate 1.2.2; 19 found; start..end, strand, type, name):
      1..589     +  rep_origin     ori: high-copy-number ColE1/pMB1/pBR322/pUC origin of replication
    775..914     -  misc_feature   bom: basis of mobility region from pBR322
   1016..1207    -  CDS            rop: Rop protein, which maintains plasmids at low copy number; rop
   1224..1604    +  CDS            YPB1_ECOLX: Protein predicted: Swiss-Prot protein existence level 4. From Escherichia coli.
   1676..1967    -  CDS            TcR (fragment): tetracycline efflux protein; tet; confers resistance to tetracycline
   1982..2003    -  protein_bind   CAP binding site: CAP binding activates transcription in the presence of cAMP. E. coli catabolite activator protein
   2016..3098    -  CDS            lacI: lac repressor; lacI; The lac repressor binds to the lac operator to inhibit transcription in E. coli. This inhibition can be relieved by adding lactose or isopropyl-β-D-thiogalactopyranoside (IPTG).
   3099..3176    -  promoter       lacI promoter: lacI
   3184..3463    -  CDS            TcR (fragment): tetracycline efflux protein; tet; confers resistance to tetracycline
   3485..3503    +  promoter       T7 promoter: promoter for bacteriophage T7 RNA polymerase
   3504..3528    +  protein_bind   lac operator: The lac repressor binds to the lac operator to inhibit transcription in E. coli. This inhibition can be relieved by adding lactose or isopropyl-β-D-thiogalactopyranoside (IPTG). lac repressor encoded by lacI
   3543..3565    +  RBS            RBS: efficient ribosome binding site from bacteriophage T7 gene 10 (Olins and Rangwala, 1989)
   3605..7708    +  CDS            Cas9: Cas9 (Csn1) endonuclease from the Streptococcus pyogenes Type II CRISPR/Cas system generates RNA-guided double strand breaks in DNA
   7736..7753    +  CDS            9xHis (fragment): 9xHis affinity tag
   7763..7812    +  CDS            SET1 (fragment): solubility-enhancement tag derived from T7 phage gene 10B
   7820..7867    +  terminator     T7 terminator: transcription terminator for bacteriophage T7 RNA polymerase
   7904..8332    +  rep_origin     f1 ori (sequence partly withheld): f1 bacteriophage origin of replication; arrow indicates direction of (+) strand synthesis
   8385..8442    +  promoter       AmpR promoter (fragment): bla
   8451..9266    -  CDS            KanR: aminoglycoside phosphotransferase; aph(3')-Ia; confers resistance to kanamycin in bacteria or G418 (Geneticin®) in eukaryotes
