[The description below was written by a language model from this plasmid's Addgene catalogue record and pLannotate feature annotations shown in this document.]
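Description:
pDL23_Cas9-His Δcys E945C is a 9,387 bp bacterial expression plasmid built on the pET28a backbone for producing recombinant Streptococcus pyogenes Cas9 protein in E. coli. It replicates from a ColE1/pMB1-type origin and is catalogued as high copy, although the annotation also shows the pBR322-derived bom and rop elements typical of pET vectors. Selection is by kanamycin through an aminoglycoside phosphotransferase gene, and an f1 origin is also present. Short tetracycline-resistance fragments, an AmpR promoter fragment and a small solubility-tag fragment picked up by the automated annotation appear to be backbone remnants rather than functional parts.

The SpCas9 open reading frame sits downstream of a T7 promoter, a lac operator and the T7 gene 10 ribosome binding site, and is followed by a T7 terminator. The plasmid-borne lacI gene supplies the repressor, so expression depends on T7 RNA polymerase and can be induced with IPTG. According to the record, the protein carries an SV40 nuclear localisation signal at each end and a C-terminal 6xHis tag for affinity purification. The His tag is detected in the feature table, while the NLS sequences are not separately annotated.

The insert carries three substitutions. C80S and C574S replace the two native cysteines, hence "Δcys", and E945C introduces a single new cysteine. That design would give a unique thiol for site-specific chemical modification, which fits the associated work on a Cas9 conjugation platform, though the record itself states only bacterial expression as the purpose. Part of the plasmid derives from an earlier pET28a-Cas9-His construct.
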