Addgene plasmid #206284: pDL23_Cas9-His Δcys E945C
Purpose: Bacterial expression of Cas9-His Δcys E945C variant under T7 promoter
Depositing lab: Amit Choudhary. Depositing organization: Broad Institute. Publication: Engineering designer beta cells with a CRISPR-Cas9 conjugation platform. Lim D, Sreekanth V, Cox KJ, Law BK, Wagner BK, Karp JM, Choudhary A. Nat Commun. 2020 Aug 13;11(1):4043. doi: 10.1038/s41467-020-17725-0. PubMed 32792475.
Backbone
  Vector backbone: pET28a
  Backbone size w/o insert (bp): 5190
  Total vector size (bp): 9387
  Vector type: Bacterial Expression, CRISPR
Growth in bacteria
  Bacterial resistance: Kanamycin, 50 μg/mL
  Growth temperature: 37°C
  Growth strain: NEB Stable
  Copy number: High Copy
Gene/Insert
  Gene/Insert name: SpCas9
  Insert size (bp): 4101
  Mutation: C80S, C574S, E945C
  Promoter: T7
  Tag / fusion protein: 6x-His (C terminal on insert); SV40 NLS (N terminal on insert); SV40 NLS (C terminal on insert)
  Cloning method: Unknown
  Sequencing primers: 5′ TAATACGACTCACTATAGGG; 3′ GCTAGTTATTGCTCAGCGG
Resource information
  A portion of this plasmid was derived from a plasmid made by: Caixia Gao lab. Addgene # 98158 (pET28a-Cas9-His)
Terms and licenses: Academic/Nonprofit Terms; Industry Terms: Not Available to Industry
How to cite: pDL23_Cas9-His Δcys E945C was a gift from Amit Choudhary (Addgene plasmid # 206284 ; http://n2t.net/addgene:206284 ; RRID:Addgene_206284)
